>Addgene plasmid #175950 | MS2_SC2_S_Delta | addgene full sequence | sequence record 345521 | Addgene NGS Result
GATTTACACTTTATGCTTCCGGCTCGTATGTTTCTAGAGAATTCAAATAATTTTGTTTAACTTTAAGAAG
GAGATTTAAATTGGCTATCGCTGTAGGTAGCCGGAATTCCATTCCTAGGAGGTTTGACCTGTGCGAGCTT
TTAGTACCCTTGATAGGGAGAACGAAACCTTCGTCCCCTCCGTTCGCGTTTACGCGGACGGTGAGACTGA
AGATAACTCATTCTCTTTAAAATATCGTTCGAACTGGACTCCCGGTCGTTTTAACTCGACTGGGGCCAAA
ACGAAACAGTGGCACTACCCCTCTCCGTATTCACGGGGGGCGTTAAGTGTCACATCGATAGATCAAGGTG
CCTACAAGCGAAGTGGGTCATCGTGGGGTCGCCCGTACGAGGAGAAAGCCGGTTTCGGCTTCTCCCTCGA
CGCACGCTCCTGCTACAGCCTCTTCCCTGTAAGCCAAAACTTGACTTACATCGAAGTGCCGCAGAACGTT
GCGAACCGGGCGTCGACCGAAGTCCTGCAAAAGGTCACCCAGGGTAATTTTAACCTTGGTGTTGCTTTAG
CAGAGGCCAGGTCGACAGCCTCACAACTCGCGACGCAAACCATTGCGCTCGTGAAGGCGTACACTGCCGC
TCGTCGCGGTAATTGGCGCCAGGCGCTCCGCTACCTTGCCCTAAACGAAGATCGAAAGTTTCGATCAAAA
CACGTGGCCGGCAGATGGTTGGAGTTGCAGTTCGGTTGGTTACCACTAATGAGTGATATCCAGGGTGCAT
ATGAGATGCTTACGAAGGTTCACCTTCAAGAGTTTCTTCCTATGAGAGCCGTACGTCAGGTCGGTACTAA
CATCAAGTTAGATGGCCGTCTGTCGTATCCAGCTGCAAACTTCCAGACAACGTGCAACATATCGCGACGT
ATCGTGATATGGTTTTACATAAACGATGCACGTTTGGCATGGTTGTCGTCCCTAGGTATCTTGAACCCAC
TAGGTATAGTGTGGGAAAAGGTGCCTTTCTCATTCGTTGTCGACTGGCTCCTACCTGTAGGTAACATGCT
CGAGGGCCTTACGGCCCCCGTGGGATGCTCCTACATGTCAGGAACAGTTACTGACGTAATAACGGGTGAG
TCCATCATAAGCGTTGACGCTCCCTACGGGTGGACTGTGGAGAGACAGGGCACTGCTAAGGCCCAAATCT
CAGCCATGCATCGAGGGGTACAATCCGTATGGCCAACAACTGGCGCGTACGTAAAGTCTCCTTTCTCGAT
GGTCCATACCTTAGATGCGTTAGCATTAATCAGGCAACGGCTCTCTAGATAGAGCCCTCAACCGGAGTTT
GAAGCATGGCTTCTAACTTTACTCAGTTCGTTCTCGTCGACAATGGCGGAACTGGCGACGTGACTGTCGC
CCCAAGCAACTTCGCTAACGGGGTCGCTGAATGGATCAGCTCTAACTCGCGTTCACAGGCTTACAAAGTA
ACCTGTAGCGTTCGTCAGAGCTCTGCGCAGAATCGCAAATACACCATCAAAGTCGAGGTGCCTAAAGTGG
CAACCCAGACTGTTGGTGGTGTAGAGCTTCCTGTAGCCGCATGGCGTTCGTACTTAAATATGGAACTAAC
CATTCCAATTTTCGCTACGAATTCCGACTGCGAGCTTATTGTTAAGGCAATGCAAGGTCTTCTAAAAGAT
GGAAACCCGATTCCCTCAGCAATCGCAGCAAACTCCGGCATCTACGCTAACTTTACTCAGTTCGTTCTCG
TCGACAATGGCGGTACCCATCACCATCACCATCACGGTACCGGCGACGTGACTGTCGCCCCAAGCAACTT
CGCTAACGGGGTCGCTGAATGGATCAGCTCTAACTCGCGTTCACAGGCTTACAAAGTAACCTGTAGCGTT
CGTCAGAGCTCTGCGCAGAATCGCAAATACACCATCAAAGTCGAGGTGCCTAAAGTGGCAACCCAGACTG
TTGGTGGTGTAGAGCTTCCTGTAGCCGCATGGCGTTCGTACTTAAATATGGAACTAACCATTCCAATTTT
CGCTACGAATTCCGACTGCGAGCTTATTGTTAAGGCAATGCAAGGTCTTCTAAAAGATGGAAACCCGATT
CCCTCAGCAATCGCAGCAAACTCCGGCATCTACTAATAGACGCCGGCCACCGCTGAGCAATAACTAGCAT
AACCCCTTGGGGCCTCTAAACGGGTCTTGAGGGGTTTTTTGTCGAACAGAAAGTAATCGTATTGTACACG
GCCGCATAATCGAAATTAATACGACTCACTATAGGAGA
[654 nt withheld, positions 2279-2932]
TGTGTCAATTTCAACTTCAATGGTTTAACAGGCACAGGTGTTCTTACTGAGTCTAACAAAAAGTTTCTGC
CTTTCCAACAATTTGGCAGAGACATTGCTGACACTACTGATGCTGTCCGTGATCCACAGACACTTGAGAT
TCTTGACATTACACCATGTTCTTTTGGTGGTGTCAGTGTTATAACACCAGGAACAAATACTTCTAACCAG
GTTGCTGTTCTTTATCAGGATGTTAACTGCACAGAAGTCCCTGTTGCTATTCATGCAGATCAACTTACTC
CTACTTGGCGTGTTTATTCTACAGGTTCTAATGTTTTTCAAACACGTGCAGGCTGTTTAATAGGGGCTGA
ACATGTCAACAACTCATATGAGTGTGACATACCCATTGGTGCAGGTATATGCGCTAGTTATCAGACTCAG
ACTAATTCTCGTCGGCGGGCACGTAGTGTAGCTAGTCAATCCATCATTGCCTACACTATGTCACTTGGTG
CAGAAAATTCAGTTGCTTACTCTAATAACTCTATTGCCATACCCACAAATTTTACTATTAGTGTTACCAC
AGAAATTCTACCAGTGTCTATGACCAAGACATCAGTAGATTGTACAATGTACATTTGTGGTGATTCAACT
GAATGCAGCAATCTTTTGTTGCAATATGGCAGTTTTTGTACACAATTAAACCGTGCTTTAACTGGAATAG
CTGTTGAACAAGACAAAAACACCCAAGAAGTTTTTGCACAAGTCAAACAAATTTACAAAACACCACCAAT
TAAAGATTTTGGTGGTTTTAATTTTTCACAAATATTACCAGATCCATCAAAACCAAGCAAGAGGTCATTT
ATTGAAGATCTACTTTTCAACAAAGTGACACTTGCAGATGCTGGCTTCATCAAACAATATGGTGATTGCC
TTGGTGATATTGCTGCTAGAGACCTCATTTGTGCACAAAAGTTTAACGGCCTTACTGTTTTGCCACCTTT
GCTCACAGATGAAATGACATGAGGATCACCCATGTCCGCTGAGCAATAACTAGCATAACCCCTTGGGGCC
TCTAAACGGGTCTTGAGGGGTTTTTTGTAATTTCACTGCCCGCTTTCCAGTCGGGAAACCTGTCGTGCCA
GCTGCATTAACATGGTCATAGCTGTTTCCTTGCGTATTGGGCGCTCTCCGCTTCCTCGCTCACTGACTCG
CTGCGCTCGGTCGTTCGGGTAAAGCCTGGGGTGCCTAATGAGCAAAAGGCCAGCAAAAGGCCAGGAACCG
TAAAAAGGCCGCGTTGCTGGCGTTTTTCCATAGGCTCCGCCCCCCTGACGAGCATCACAAAAATCGACGC
TCAAGTCAGAGGTGGCGAAACCCGACAGGACTATAAAGATACCAGGCGTTTCCCCCTGGAAGCTCCCTCG
TGCGCTCTCCTGTTCCGACCCTGCCGCTTACCGGATACCTGTCCGCCTTTCTCCCTTCGGGAAGCGTGGC
GCTTTCTCATAGCTCACGCTGTAGGTATCTCAGTTCGGTGTAGGTCGTTCGCTCCAAGCTGGGCTGTGTG
CACGAACCCCCCGTTCAGCCCGACCGCTGCGCCTTATCCGGTAACTATCGTCTTGAGTCCAACCCGGTAA
GACACGACTTATCGCCACTGGCAGCAGCCACTGGTAACAGGATTAGCAGAGCGAGGTATGTAGGCGCTAC
AGAGTTCTTGAAGTGGTGGCCTAACTACGGCTACACTAGAAGAACAGTATTTGGTATCTGCGCTCTGCTG
AAGCCAGTTACCTTCGGAAAAAGAGTTGGTAGCTCTTGATCCGGCAAACAAACCACCGCTGGTAGCGGTG
GTTTTTTTGTTTGCAAGCAGCAGATTACGCGCAGAAAAAAAGGATCTCAAGAAGATCCTTTGATCTTTTC
TACGGGGTCTGACGCTCAGTGGAACGAAAACTCACGTTAAGGGATTTTGGTCATGAGATTATCAAAAAGG
ATCTTCACCTAGATCCTTTTAAATTAAAAATGAAGTTTTAAATCAATCTAAAGTATATATGAGTAAACTT
GGTCTGACAGTTATTAGAAAAATTCATCCAGCAGACGATAAAACGCAATACGCTGGCTATCCGGTGCCGC
AATGCCATACAGCACCAGAAAACGATCCGCCCATTCGCCGCCCAGTTCTTCCGCAATATCACGGGTGGCC
AGCGCAATATCCTGATAACGATCCGCCACGCCCAGACGGCCGCAATCAATAAAGCCGCTAAAACGGCCAT
TTTCCACCATAATGTTCGGCAGGCACGCATCACCATGGGTCACCACCAGATCTTCGCCATCCGGCATGCT
CGCTTTCAGACGCGCAAACAGCTCTGCCGGTGCCAGGCCCTGATGTTCTTCATCCAGATCATCCTGATCC
ACCAGGCCCGCTTCCATACGGGTACGCGCACGTTCAATACGATGTTTCGCCTGATGATCAAACGGACAGG
TCGCCGGGTCCAGGGTATGCAGACGACGCATGGCATCCGCCATAATGCTCACTTTTTCTGCCGGCGCCAG
ATGGCTAGACAGCAGATCCTGACCCGGCACTTCGCCCAGCAGCAGCCAATCACGGCCCGCTTCGGTCACC
ACATCCAGCACCGCCGCACACGGAACACCGGTGGTGGCCAGCCAGCTCAGACGCGCCGCTTCATCCTGCA
GCTCGTTCAGCGCACCGCTCAGATCGGTTTTCACAAACAGCACCGGACGACCCTGCGCGCTCAGACGAAA
CACCGCCGCATCAGAGCAGCCAATGGTCTGCTGCGCCCAATCATAGCCAAACAGACGTTCCACCCACGCT
GCCGGGCTACCCGCATGCAGGCCATCCTGTTCAATCATACTCTTCCTTTTTCAATATTATTGAAGCATTT
ATCAGGGTTATTGTCTCATGAGCGGATACATATTTGAATGTATTTAGAAAAATAAACAAATAGGGGTTCC
GCGCACATTTCCCCGAAAAGTGCCACCTAAATTGTAAGCGTTAATATTTTGTTAAAATTCGCGTTAAATT
TTTGTTAAATCAGCTCATTTTTTAACCAATAGGCCGAAATCGGCAAAATCCCTTATAAATCAAAAGAATA
GACCGAGATAGGGTTGAGTGGCCGCTACAGGGCGCTCCCATTCGCCATTCAGGCTGCGCAACTGTTGGGA
AGGGCGTTTCGGTGCGGGCCTCTTCGCTATTACGCCAGCTGGCGAAAGGGGGATGTGCTGCAAGGCGATT
AAGTTGGGTAACGCCAGGGTTTTCCCAGTCACGACGTTGTAAAACGACGGCCAGTGAGGTAATACGACTC
ACTATAGGGGAATTGTGAGCGGATAACAATTCCCCTCTA
Features (pLannotate 1.2.2; 21 found; start..end, strand, type, name):
      3..32      +  promoter       lac promoter: promoter for the E. coli lac operon
     52..74      +  RBS            RBS: efficient ribosome binding site from bacteriophage T7 gene 10 (Olins and Rangwala, 1989)
    134..1309    +  CDS            A: MATA_BPMS2 - Experimental evidence at protein level: Swiss-Prot protein existence level 1. The maturation protein is required for the typical attachment of the phage to the side of the bacterial pili (PubMed:23810697). Binds to sequences located toward each end of the genome, hence circularizing it (PubMed:26608810). The RNA genome-maturation protein A complex is released from the capsid upon host receptor binding (PubMed:23810697). Maturation protein A enters the cell along with the viral RNA (PubMed:4551992). From Escherichia phage MS2 (Bacteriophage MS2).
   1336..1725    +  CDS            CAPSD_BPMS2: Experimental evidence at protein level: Swiss-Prot protein existence level 1. Acts as a translational repressor of viral replicase synthesis late in infection. This latter function is the result of capsid protein interaction with an RNA hairpin which contains the replicase ribosome-binding site. From Escherichia phage MS2 (Bacteriophage MS2).
   1727..1763    +  CDS            MS2 (fragment): bacteriophage MS2 coat protein binds to a specific stem-loop structure in the viral RNA (Peabody, 1993)
   1768..1785    +  CDS            7xHis (fragment): 6xHis affinity tag
   1792..2136    +  CDS            MS2 (fragment): bacteriophage MS2 coat protein binds to a specific stem-loop structure in the viral RNA (Peabody, 1993)
   2164..2211    +  terminator     T7 terminator: transcription terminator for bacteriophage T7 RNA polymerase
   2257..2275    +  promoter       T7 promoter: promoter for bacteriophage T7 RNA polymerase
   2276..3928    +  CDS            S (fragment) (sequence partly withheld): SPIKE_SARS2 - Experimental evidence at protein level: Swiss-Prot protein existence level 1. [Spike glycoprotein]: May down-regulate host tetherin (BST2) by lysosomal degradation, thereby counteracting its antiviral activity. From Severe acute respiratory syndrome coronavirus 2 (2019-nCoV) (SARS-CoV-2).
   3929..3947    +  misc_RNA       MS2 stem loop: stem loop that binds the bacteriophage MS2 coat protein
   3962..4009    +  terminator     T7 terminator: transcription terminator for bacteriophage T7 RNA polymerase
   4015..4062    -  CDS            lacI (fragment): lac repressor; lacI; The lac repressor binds to the lac operator to inhibit transcription in E. coli. This inhibition can be relieved by adding lactose or isopropyl-β-D-thiogalactopyranoside (IPTG).
   4099..4139    -  rep_origin     RSF ori (fragment): Plasmids containing the RSF 1030 origin of replication can be propagated in E. coli cells that contain additional plasmids with compatible origins.
   4217..4802    -  rep_origin     ori: high-copy-number ColE1/pMB1/pBR322/pUC origin of replication
   4976..5770    -  CDS            NeoR/KanR: aminoglycoside phosphotransferase confers resistance to neomycin, kanamycin, and G418 (Geneticin®)
   5771..5875    -  promoter       AmpR promoter: bla
   5901..6032    -  rep_origin     M13 ori (fragment): M13 bacteriophage origin of replication; arrow indicates direction of (+) strand synthesis
   6053..6209    -  CDS            lacZα (fragment): LacZα fragment of β-galactosidase; lacZ fragment
   6212..6230    +  promoter       T7 promoter: promoter for bacteriophage T7 RNA polymerase
   6231..6255    +  protein_bind   lac operator: The lac repressor binds to the lac operator to inhibit transcription in E. coli. This inhibition can be relieved by adding lactose or isopropyl-β-D-thiogalactopyranoside (IPTG). lac repressor encoded by lacI
