[The description below was written by a language model from this plasmid's Addgene catalogue record and pLannotate feature annotations shown in this document.]
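Description:
MS2_SC2_S_Delta is a high-copy bacterial expression plasmid built on the pMX backbone and designed to produce MS2 bacteriophage virus-like particles that encapsidate a defined fragment of SARS-CoV-2 RNA. It replicates in E. coli from a ColE1/pUC-type origin and is selected with kanamycin through an aminoglycoside phosphotransferase gene driven by the bla promoter. Short remnants of lacI, an RSF origin, an M13 origin and lacZα are also annotated, and appear to be leftovers of the parts used in assembly. The catalogue lists Type IIS cloning sites (BsaI and Esp3I/BsmBI) that were destroyed during cloning, which is consistent with a Golden Gate-style modular build.

The payload is organised as two T7-driven transcription units. The first starts at a T7 promoter with a lac operator, which should make expression repressible by LacI and inducible. This is followed by a T7 gene 10 ribosome binding site, the MS2 maturation (A) protein, and a synthetic coat protein dimer, and the unit ends at a T7 terminator. The dimer consists of two coat protein copies, with a His tag annotated within the second copy that could allow affinity purification of assembled particles. The second unit uses its own T7 promoter to transcribe the region of the S gene encoding amino acids 319–869 of the Delta variant spike. It is followed immediately by an MS2 stem loop and a second T7 terminator. Coat protein binds this hairpin, so the spike transcript is packaged into the capsids as they assemble.

The stated purpose is generation of these RNA-loaded particles. The record does not specify a downstream application.
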