Addgene plasmid #175950: MS2_SC2_S_Delta
Purpose: Generation of MS2 Virus-Like Particles packaged with the sequence for the WHO Delta SARS-CoV-2 S gene (Amino Acid 319-869)
Depositing lab: Paul Freemont. Depositing organization: Imperial College London.
Backbone
  Vector backbone: pMX
  Backbone manufacturer: Life Technologies
  Backbone size w/o insert (bp): 2200
  Total vector size (bp): 6264
  Vector type: Bacterial Expression
Growth in bacteria
  Bacterial resistance: Kanamycin, 50 μg/mL
  Growth temperature: 37°C
  Growth strain: DH5alpha
  Copy number: High Copy
Gene/Insert 1
  Gene/Insert name: Maturation Protein (alt name: A-Protein)
  Insert size (bp): 1182
  Promoter: T7
  Cloning method: Restriction Enzyme; 5′ cloning site BsaI (destroyed during cloning); 3′ cloning site BsaI (destroyed during cloning)
  Sequencing primers: 5′ GATGTGCTGCAAGGCGATTAAGTTG; 3′ ctatggaaaaacgccagcaacg
Gene/Insert 2
  Gene/Insert name: Coat Protein Dimer
  Species: Synthetic
  Insert size (bp): 801
  Promoter: T7
  Cloning method: Restriction Enzyme; 5′ cloning site BsaI (destroyed during cloning); 3′ cloning site BsaI (destroyed during cloning)
  Sequencing primers: 5′ GATGTGCTGCAAGGCGATTAAGTTG; 3′ ctatggaaaaacgccagcaacg
Gene/Insert 3
  Gene/Insert name: S gene
  Species: SARS-CoV-2
  Insert size (bp): 1654
  Mutation: Delta (Amino Acid 319-869)
  GenBank ID: YP_009724390.1
  Entrez Gene: S (a.k.a. GU280_gp02, spike glycoprotein)
  Promoter: T7
  Cloning method: Restriction Enzyme; 5′ cloning site Esp3I (BsmBI) (destroyed during cloning); 3′ cloning site Esp3I (BsmBI) (destroyed during cloning)
  Sequencing primers: 5′ TGTCGAACAGAAAGTAATCGTATTGTAC; 3′ CAGCTGGCACGACAGGTTTC
How to cite: MS2_SC2_S_Delta was a gift from Paul Freemont (Addgene plasmid # 175950 ; http://n2t.net/addgene:175950 ; RRID:Addgene_175950)
